>Addgene plasmid #224850 | pUBC(k)-AT5G07110-mKOk | addgene full sequence | sequence record 447314 | Addgene NGS Result
TACCCGACGAGTCAGTAATAAACGGCGTCAAAGTGGTTGCAGCCGGCACACACGAGTCGTGTTTATCAAC
TCAAAGCACAAATACTTTTCCTCAACCTAAAAATAAGGCAATTAGCCAAAAACAACTTTGCGTGTAAACA
ACGCTCAATACACGTGTCATTTTATTATTAGCTATTGCTTCACCGCCTTAGCTTTCTCGTGACCTAGTCG
TCCTCGTCTTTTCTTCTTCTTCTTCTATAAAACAATACCCAAAGAGCTCTTCTTCTTCACAATTCAGATT
TCAATTTCTCAAAATCTTAAAAACTTTCTCTCAATTCTCTCTACCGTGATCAAGGTAAATTTCTGTGTTC
CTTATTCTCTCAAAATCTTCGATTTTGTTTTCGTTCGATCCCAATTTCGTATATGTTCTTTGGTTTAGAT
TCTGTTAATCTTAGATCGAAGACGATTTTCTGGGTTTGATCGTTAGATATCATCTTAATTCTCGATTAGG
GTTTCATAGATATCATCCGATTTGTTCAAATAATTTGAGTTTTGTCGAATAATTACTCTTCGATTTGTGA
TTTCTATCTAGATCTGGTGTTAGTTTCTAGTTTGTGCGATCGAATTTGTAGATTAATCTGAGTTTTTCTG
ATTAACACTCGAGTGCGGGATCCTCTAGAGGGCCCATCACAAGTTTGTACAAAAAAGCAGGCTTCACCAT
GGCTTCTCCTCTTCTCCCAACTTCGACTACTCCTGATCAACTTCCCGGCGGCGATCCACAGTTGCTGAGC
TCTCTACGCGTCCTCTTGTCCCGCGTTCTAGCCACCGTCCGTCACGCTTCTGCAGATGCCAGACCCTGGG
CAGAGCTCGTTGACCGGTCAGCGTTTTCCCGGCCACCATCGCTCTCGGAGGCAACGTCACGAGTAAGGAA
GAACTTTTCCTATTTCCGAGCCAATTACATAACCTTAGTGGCAATCTTACTCGCCGCGTCTCTGCTCACG
CACCCTTTCGCTCTCTTCCTCCTCGCATCGCTGGCCGCTTCTTGGCTTTTCCTCTACTTTTTCCGTCCGG
CGGATCAGCCGTTGGTCATTGGAGGACGCACGTTCTCCGATCTTGAGACGCTAGGGATACTCTGCCTGTC
CACTGTGGTGGTGATGTTCATGACCAGCGTTGGATCGCTCTTGATGTCCACTCTAGCAGTTGGGATCATG
GGCGTGGCCATCCACGGAGCGTTTCGTGCTCCCGAAGACCTGTTTCTTGAAGAACAAGAAGCCATTGGAT
CTGGACTTTTCGCATTCTTCAACAACAATGCCTCTAATGCAGCTGCCGCTGCCATAGCCACCTCAGCAAT
GTCACGCGTTCGAGTCCACCCAGCTTTCTTGTACAAAGTGGTGATGGGACGTCCGCGGAGATCTACGCGT
GTCGACTCGAGATATCCAACTAGTATGGTGAGCGTTATCAAGCCTGAGATGAAGATGAGGTACTACATGG
ACGGAAGCGTGAACGGACACGAGTTCACTATTGAAGGCGAAGGTACTGGAAGGCCTTACGAGGGACATCA
AGAGATGACTCTCAGAGTGACCATGGCTGAAGGTGGACCTATGCCTTTCGCTTTCGATCTCGTGTCTCAC
GTGTTCTGCTACGGACACAGAGTGTTCACTAAGTACCCTGAAGAGATCCCGGACTACTTCAAGCAAGCTT
TCCCTGAGGGACTCTCTTGGGAGAGATCTTTGGAATTCGAGGACGGTGGATCCGCTTCTGTGTCTGCTCA
TATCTCTCTCAGGGGCAACACCTTCTACCACAAGAGCAAGTTTACCGGGGTGAACTTCCCTGCTGATGGA
CCGATCATGCAGAACCAGTCTGTTGATTGGGAGCCGTCTACTGAGAAGATCACCGCTTCTGATGGTGTGC
TCAAGGGTGATGTGACCATGTACCTTAAGCTCGAAGGTGGTGGAAACCACAAGTGCCAGTTCAAGACTAC
CTACAAGGCCGCCAAAGAAATCCTCGAGATGCCTGGTGATCACTACATCGGACATAGGCTCGTGAGAAAG
ACCGAGGGAAACATCACTGAGCAGGTTGAGGATGCTGTGGCTCATTCTCAATTGTTATAAGCGGCCATGC
TAGAGTCCGCAAAAATCACCAGTCTCTCTCTACAAATCTATCTCTCTCTATTTTTCTCCAGAATAATGTG
TGAGTAGTTCCCAGATAAGGGAATTAGGGTTCTTATAGGGTTTCGCTCATGTGTTGAGCATATAAGAAAC
CCTTAGTATGTATTTGTATTTGTAAAATACTTCTATCAATAAAATTTCTAATTCCTAAAACCAAAATCCA
GTGACCTGCAGGCATGCAAGCTAGCTTACTAGTGATGCATATTCTATAGTGTCACCTAAATCTGCGGCCG
CACTAGTGATATCCCGCGGCCATGGCGGCCGGGAGCATGCGACGTCGGGCCCAATTCGCCCTATAGTGAG
TCGTATTACAATTCACTGGCCGTCGTTTTACAACGTCGTGACTGGGAAAACCCTGGCGTTACCCAACTTA
ATCGCCTTGCAGCACATCCCCCTTTCGCCAGCTGGCGTAATAGCGAAGAGGCCCGCACCGATCGCCCTTC
CCAACAGTTGCGCAGCCTGAATGGCGAATGGAAATTGTAAGCGTTAATGGGTTTCTGGAGTTTAATGAGC
TAAGCACATACGTCAGAAACCATTATTGCGCGTTCAAAAGTCGCCTAAGGTCACTATCAGCTAGCAAATA
TTTCTTGTCAAAAATGCTCCACTGACGTTCCATAAATTCCCCTCGGTATCCAATTAGAGTCTCATATTCA
CTCTCAATCCAAATAATCTGCAATGGCAATTACCTTATCCGCAACTTCTTTACCTATTTCCGCCCGGATC
CGGGCAGGTTCTCCGGCCGCTTGGGTGGAGAGGCTATTCGGCTATGACTGGGCACAACAGACAATCGGCT
GCTCTGATGCCGCCGTGTTCCGGCTGTCAGCGCAGGGGCGCCCGGTTCTTTTTGTCAAGACCGACCTGTC
CGGTGCCCTGAATGAACTGCAGGACGAGGCAGCGCGGCTATCGTGGCTGGCCACGACGGGCGTTCCTTGC
GCAGCTGTGCTCGACGTTGTCACTGAAGCGGGAAGGGACTGGCTGCTATTGGGCGAAGTGCCGGGGCAGG
ATCTCCTGTCATCTCACCTTGCTCCTGCCGAGAAAGTATCCATCATGGCTGATGCAATGCGGCGGCTGCA
TACGCTTGATCCGGCTACCTGCCCATTCGACCACCAAGCGAAACATCGCATCGAGCGAGCACGTACTCGG
ATGGAAGCCGGTCTTGTCGATCAGGATGATCTGGACGAAGAGCATCAGGGGCTCGCGCCAGCCGAACTGT
TCGCCAGGCTCAAGGCGCGCATGCCCGACGGCGAGGATCTCGTCGTGACCCATGGCGATGCCTGCTTGCC
GAATATCATGGTGGAAAATGGCCGCTTTTCTGGATTCATCGACTGTGGCCGGCTGGGTGTGGCGGACCGC
TATCAGGACATAGCGTTGGCTACCCGTGATATTGCTGAAGAGCTTGGCGGCGAATGGGCTGACCGCTTCC
TCGTGCTTTACGGTATCGCCGCTCCCGATTCGCAGCGCATCGCCTTCTATCGCCTTCTTGACGAGTTCTT
CTGAGCGGGACTCTGGGGTTCGAAATGACCGACCAAGCGACGCCCAACCTGCCATCACGAGATTTCGATT
CCACCGCCGCCTTCTATGAAAGGTTGGGCTTCGGAATCGTTTTCCGGGACGCCGGCTGGATGATCCTCCA
GCGCGGGGATCTCATGCTGGAGTTCTTCGCCCACCCCGATCCAACACTTACGTTTGCAACGTCCAAGAGC
AAATAGACCACGAACGCCGGAAGGTTGCCGCAGCGTGTGGATTGCGTCTCAATTCTCTCTTGCAGGAATG
CAATGATGAATATGATACTGACTATGAAACTTTGAGGGAATACTGCCTAGCACCGTCACCTCATAACGTG
CATCATGCATGCCCTGACAACATGGAACATCGCTATTTTTCTGAAGAATTATGCTCGTTGGAGGATGTCG
CGGCAATTGCAGCTATTGCCAAAATCGAAATACCCCTCACGCATGCATTCATCAATATTATTCATGCGGG
GAAAGGCAAGATTAATCCAACTGGCAAATCATCCAGCGTGATTGGTAACTTCAGTTCCAGCGACTTGATT
CGTTTTGGTGCTACCCACGTTTTCAATAAGGACGAGATGGTGGAGTAAAGAAGGAGTGCGTCGAAGCAGA
TCGTTCAAACATTTGGCAATAAAGTTTCTTAAGATTGAATCCTGTTGCCGGTCTTGCGATGATTATCATA
TAATTTCTGTTGAATTACGTTAAGCATGTAATAATTAACATGTAATGCATGACGTTATTTATGAGATGGG
TTTTTATGATTAGAGTCCCGCAATTATACATTTAATACGCGATAGAAAACAAAATATAGCGCGCAAACTA
GGATAAATTATCGCGCGCGGTGTCATCTATGTTACTAGATCGACCGGCATGCAAGCTGATAATTCAATTC
GGCGTTAATTCAGTACATTAAAAACGTCCGCAATGTGTTATTAAGTTGTCTAAGCGTCAATTTGTTTACA
CCACAATATATCCTGCCACCAGCCAGCCAACAGCTCCCCGACCGGCAGCTCGGCACAAAATCACCACTCG
ATACAGGCAGCCCATCAGTCCGGGACGGCGTCAGCGGGAGAGCCGTTGTAAGGCGGCAGACTTTGCTCAT
GTTACCGATGCTATTCGGAAGAACGGCAACTAAGCTGCCGGGTTTGAAACACGGATGATCTCGCGGAGGG
TAGCATGTTGATTGTAACGATGACAGAGCGTTGCTGCCTGTGATCAATTCGGGCACGAACCCAGTGGACA
TAAGCCTGTTCGGTTCGTAAGCTGTAATGCAAGTAGCGTATGCGCTCACGCAACTGGTCCAGAACCTTGA
CCGAACGCAGCGGTGGTAACGGCGCAGTGGCGGTTTTCATGGCTTGTTATGACTGTTTTTTTGGGGTACA
GTCTATGCCTCGGGCATCCAAGCAGCAAGCGCGTTACGCCGTGGGTCGATGTTTGATGTTATGGAGCAGC
AACGATGTTACGCAGCAGGGCAGTCGCCCTAAAACAAAGTTAAACATCATGGGGGAAGCGGTGATCGCCG
AAGTATCGACTCAACTATCAGAGGTAGTTGGCGTCATCGAGCGCCATCTCGAACCGACGTTGCTGGCCGT
ACATTTGTACGGCTCCGCAGTGGATGGCGGCCTGAAGCCACACAGTGATATTGATTTGCTGGTTACGGTG
ACCGTAAGGCTTGATGAAACAACGCGGCGAGCTTTGATCAACGACCTTTTGGAAACTTCGGCTTCCCCTG
GAGAGAGCGAGATTCTCCGCGCTGTAGAAGTCACCATTGTTGTGCACGACGACATCATTCCGTGGCGTTA
TCCAGCTAAGCGCGAACTGCAATTTGGAGAATGGCAGCGCAATGACATTCTTGCAGGTATCTTCGAGCCA
GCCACGATCGACATTGATCTGGCTATCTTGCTGACAAAAGCAAGAGAACATAGCGTTGCCTTGGTAGGTC
CAGCGGCGGAGGAACTCTTTGATCCGGTTCCTGAACAGGATCTATTTGAGGCGCTAAATGAAACCTTAAC
GCTATGGAACTCGCCGCCCGACTGGGCTGGCGATGAGCGAAATGTAGTGCTTACGTTGTCCCGCATTTGG
TACAGCGCAGTAACCGGCAAAATCGCGCCGAAGGATGTCGCTGCCGACTGGGCAATGGAGCGCCTGCCGG
CCCAGTATCAGCCCGTCATACTTGAAGCTAGACAGGCTTATCTTGGACAAGAAGAAGATCGCTTGGCCTC
GCGCGCAGATCAGTTGGAAGAATTTGTCCACTACGTGAAAGGCGAGATCACCAAGGTAGTCGGCAAATAA
TGTCTAGCTAGAAATTCGTTCAAGCCGACGCCGCTTCGCGGCGCGGCTTAACTCAAGCGTTAGATGCACT
AAGCACATAATTGCTCACAGCCAAACTATCAGGTCAAGTCTGCTTTTATTATTTTTAAGCGTGCATAATA
AGCCCTACACAAATTGGGAGATATATCATGCATGACCAAAATCCCTTAACGTGAGTTTTCGTTCCACTGA
GCGTCAGACCCCGTAGAAAAGATCAAAGGATCTTCTTGAGATCCTTTTTTTCTGCGCGTAATCTGCTGCT
TGCAAACAAAAAAACCACCGCTACCAGCGGTGGTTTGTTTGCCGGATCAAGAGCTACCAACTCTTTTTCC
GAAGGTAACTGGCTTCAGCAGAGCGCAGATACCAAATACTGTCCTTCTAGTGTAGCCGTAGTTAGGCCAC
CACTTCAAGAACTCTGTAGCACCGCCTACATACCTCGCTCTGCTAATCCTGTTACCAGTGGCTGCTGCCA
GTGGCGATAAGTCGTGTCTTACCGGGTTGGACTCAAGACGATAGTTACCGGATAAGGCGCAGCGGTCGGG
CTGAACGGGGGGTTCGTGCACACAGCCCAGCTTGGAGCGAACGACCTACACCGAACTGAGATACCTACAG
CGTGAGCTATGAGAAAGCGCCACGCTTCCCGAAGGGAGAAAGGCGGACAGGTATCCGGTAAGCGGCAGGG
TCGGAACAGGAGAGCGCACGAGGGAGCTTCCAGGGGGAAACGCCTGGTATCTTTATAGTCCTGTCGGGTT
TCGCCACCTCTGACTTGAGCGTCGATTTTTGTGATGCTCGTCAGGGGGGCGGAGCCTATGGAAAAACGCC
AGCAACGCGGCCTTTTTACGGTTCCTGGCCTTTTGCTGGCCTTTTGCTCACATGTTCTTTCCTGCGTTAT
CCCCTGATTCTGTGGATAACCGTATTACCGCCTTTGAGTGAGCTGATACCGCTCGCCGCAGCCGAACGAC
CGAGCGCAGCGAGTCAGTGAGCGAGGAAGCGGAAGAGCGCCTGATGCGGTATTTTCTCCTTACGCATCTG
TGCGGTATTTCACACCGCATATGGTGCACTCTCAGTACAATCTGCTCTGATGCCGCATAGTTAAGCCAGT
ATACACTCCGCTATCGCTACGTGACTGGGTCATGGCTGCGCCCCGACACCCGCCAACACCCGCTGACGCG
CCCTGACGGGCTTGTCTGCTCCCGGCATCCGCTTACAGACAAGCTGTGACCGTCTCCGGGAGCTGCATGT
GTCAGAGGTTTTCACCGTCATCACCGAAACGCGCGAGGCAGGGTGCCTTGATGTGGGCGCCGGCGGTCGA
GTGGCGACGGCGCGGCTTGTCCGCGCCCTGGTAGATTGCCTGGCCGTAGGCCAGCCATTTTTGAGCGGCC
AGCGGCCGCGATAGGCCGACGCGAAGCGGCGGGGCGTAGGGAGCGCAGCGACCGAAGGGTAGGCGCTTTT
TGCAGCTCTTCGGCTGTGCGCTGGCCAGACAGTTATGCACAGGCCAGGCGGGTTTTAAGAGTTTTAATAA
GTTTTAAAGAGTTTTAGGCGGAAAAATCGCCTTTTTTCTCTTTTATATCAGTCACTTACATGTGTGACCG
GTTCCCAATGTACGGCTTTGGGTTCCCAATGTACGGGTTCCGGTTCCCAATGTACGGCTTTGGGTTCCCA
ATGTACGTGCTATCCACAGGAAAGAGACCTTTTCGACCTTTTTCCCCTGCTAGGGCAATTTGCCCTAGCA
TCTGCTCCGTACATTAGGAACCGGCGGATGCTTCGCCCTCGATCAGGTTGCGGTAGCGCATGACTAGGAT
CGGGCCAGCCTGCCCCGCCTCCTCCTTCAAATCGTACTCCGGCAGGTCATTTGACCCGATCAGCTTGCGC
ACGGTGAAACAGAACTTCTTGAACTCTCCGGCGCTGCCACTGCGTTCGTAGATCGTCTTGAACAACCATC
TGGCTTCTGCCTTGCCTGCGGCGCGGCGTGCCAGGCGGTAGAGAAAACGGCCGATGCCGGGATCGATCAA
AAAGTAATCGGGGTGAACCGTCAGCACGTCCGGGTTCTTGCCTTCTGTGATCTCGCGGTACATCCAATCA
GCTAGCTCGATCTCGATGTACTCCGGCCGCCCGGTTTCGCTCTTTACGATCTTGTAGCGGCTAATCAAGG
CTTCACCCTCGGATACCGTCACCAGGCGGCCGTTCTTGGCCTTCTTCGTACGCTGCATGGCAACGTGCGT
GGTGTTTAACCGAATGCAGGTTTCTACCAGGTCGTCTTTCTGCTTTCCGCCATCGGCTCGCCGGCAGAAC
TTGAGTACGTCCGCAACGTGTGGACGGAACACGCGGCCGGGCTTGTCTCCCTTCCCTTCCCGGTATCGGT
TCATGGATTCGGTTAGATGGGAAACCGCCATCAGTACCAGGTCGTAATCCCACACACTGGCCATGCCGGC
CGGCCCTGCGGAAACCTCTACGTGCCCGTCTGGAAGCTCGTAGCGGATCACCTCGCCAGCTCGTCGGTCA
CGCTTCGACAGACGGAAAACGGCCACGTCCATGATGCTGCGACTATCGCGGGTGCCCACGTCATAGAGCA
TCGGAACGAAAAAATCTGGTTGCTCGTCGCCCTTGGGCGGCTTCCTAATCGACGGCGCACCGGCTGCCGG
CGGTTGCCGGGATTCTTTGCGGATTCGATCAGCGGCCGCTTGCCACGATTCACCGGGGCGTGCTTCTGCC
TCGATGCGTTGCCGCTGGGCGGCCTGCGCGGCCTTCAACTTCTCCACCAGGTCATCACCCAGCGCCGCGC
CGATTTGTACCGGGCCGGATGGTTTGCGACCGCTCACGCCGATTCCTCGGGCTTGGGGGTTCCAGTGCCA
TTGCAGGGCCGGCAGACAACCCAGCCGCTTACGCCTGGCCAACCGCCCGTTCCTCCACACATGGGGCATT
CCACGGCGTCGGTGCCTGGTTGTTCTTGATTTTCCATGCCGCCTCCTTTAGCCGCTAAAATTCATCTACT
CATTTATTCATTTGCTCATTTACTCTGGTAGCTGCGCGATGTATTCAGATAGCAGCTCGGTAATGGTCTT
GCCTTGGCGTACCGCGTACATCTTCAGCTTGGTGTGATCCTCCGCCGGCAACTGAAAGTTGACCCGCTTC
ATGGCTGGCGTGTCTGCCAGGCTGGCCAACGTTGCAGCCTTGCTGCTGCGTGCGCTCGGACGGCCGGCAC
TTAGCGTGTTTGTGCTTTTGCTCATTTTCTCTTTACCTCATTAACTCAAATGAGTTTTGATTTAATTTCA
GCGGCCAGCGCCTGGACCTCGCGGGCAGCGTCGCCCTCGGGTTCTGATTCAAGAACGGTTGTGCCGGCGG
CGGCAGTGCCTGGGTAGCTCACGCGCTGCGTGATACGGGACTCAAGAATGGGCAGCTCGTACCCGGCCAG
CGCCTCGGCAACCTCACCGCCGATGCGCGTGCCTTTGATCGCCCGCGACACGACAAAGGCCGCTTGTAGC
CTTCCATCCGTGACCTCAATGCGCTGCTTAACCAGCTCCACCAGGTCGGCGGTGGCCCATATGTCGTAAG
GGCTTGGCTGCACCGGAATCAGCACGAAGTCGGCTGCCTTGATCGCGGACACAGCCAAGTCCGCCGCCTG
GGGCGCTCCGTCGATCACTACGAAGTCGCGCCGGCCGATGGCCTTCACGTCGCGGTCAATCGTCGGGCGG
TCGATGCCGACAACGGTTAGCGGTTGATCTTCCCGCACGGCCGCCCAATCGCGGGCACTGCCCTGGGGAT
CGGAATCGACTAACAGAACATCGGCCCCGGCGAGTTGCAGGGCGCGGGCTAGATGGGTTGCGATGGTCGT
CTTGCCTGACCCGCCTTTCTGGTTAAGTACAGCGATAACCTTCATGCGTTCCCCTTGCGTATTTGTTTAT
TTACTCATCGCATCATATACGCAGCGACCGCATGACGCAAGCTGTTTTACTCAAATACACATCACCTTTT
TAGACGGCGGCGCTCGGTTTCTTCAGCGGCCAAGCTGGCCGGCCAGGCCGCCAGCTTGGCATCAGACAAA
CCGGCCAGGATTTCATGCAGCCGCACGGTTGAGACGTGCGCGGGCGGCTCGAACACGTACCCGGCCGCGA
TCATCTCCGCCTCGATCTCTTCGGTAATGAAAAACGGTTCGTCCTGGCCGTCCTGGTGCGGTTTCATGCT
TGTTCCTCTTGGCGTTCATTCTCGGCGGCCGCCAGGGCGTCGGCCTCGGTCAATGCGTCCTCACGGAAGG
CACCGCGCCGCCTGGCCTCGGTGGGCGTCACTTCCTCGCTGCGCTCAAGTGCGCGGTACAGGGTCGAGCG
ATGCACGCCAAGCAGTGCAGCCGCCTCTTTCACGGTGCGGCCTTCCTGGTCGATCAGCTCGCGGGCGTGC
GCGATCTGTGCCGGGGTGAGGGTAGGGCGGGGGCCAAACTTCACGCCTCGGGCCTTGGCGGCCTCGCGCC
CGCTCCGGGTGCGGTCGATGATTAGGGAACGCTCGAACTCGGCAATGCCGGCGAACACGGTCAACACCAT
GCGGCCGGCCGGCGTGGTGGTGTCGGCCCACGGCTCTGCCAGGCTACGCAGGCCCGCGCCGGCCTCCTGG
ATGCGCTCGGCAATGTCCAGTAGGTCGCGGGTGCTGCGGGCCAGGCGGTCTAGCCTGGTCACTGTCACAA
CGTCGCCAGGGCGTAGGTGGTCAAGCATCCTGGCCAGCTCCGGGCGGTCGCGCCTGGTGCCGGTGATCTT
CTCGGAAAACAGCTTGGTGCAGCCGGCCGCGTGCAGTTCGGCCCGTTGGTTGGTCAAGTCCTGGTCGTCG
GTGCTGACGCGGGCATAGCCCAGCAGGCCAGCGGCGGCGCTCTTGTTCATGGCGTAATGTCTCCGGTTCT
AGTCGCAAGTATTCTACTTTATGCGACTAAAACACGCGACAAGAAAACGCCAGGAAAAGGGCAGGGCGGC
AGCCTGTCGCGTAACTTAGGACTTGTGCGACATGTCGTTTTCAGAAGACGGCTGCACTGAACGTCAGAAG
CCGACTGCACTATAGCAGCGGAGGGGTTGGATCAAAGTACTTTAAAGTACTTTAAAGTACTTTAAAGTAC
TTTGATCCCGAGGGGAACCCTGTGGTTGGCATGCACATACAAATGGACGAACGGATAAACCTTTTCACGC
CCTTTTAAATATCCGATTATTCTAATAAACGCTCTTTTCTCTTAGGTTTACCCGCCAATATATCCTGTCA
AACACTGATAGTTTAAACTGAAGGCGGGAAACGACAATCTGATCCAAGCTCAAGCTGCTCTAGCCAATAC
GCAAACCGCCTCTCCCCGCGCGTTGGCCGATTCATTAATGCAGCTGGCACGACAGGTTTCCCGACTGGAA
AGCGGGCAGTGAGCGCAACGCAATTAATGTGAGTTAGCTCACTCATTAGGCACCCCAGGCTTTACACTTT
ATGCTTCCGGCTCGTATGTTGTGTGGAATTGTGAGCGGATAACAATTTCACACAGGAAACAGCTATGACA
TGATTACGAATTCGAGCTCGG
Features (pLannotate 1.2.2; 31 found; start..end, strand, type, name):
    669..693     +  protein_bind   attB1: mutant version of attB; recombination site for the Gateway® BP reaction BP Clonase™
    699..1346    +  CDS            PRA1B6: PR1B6_ARATH - Also known as PRA3. Experimental evidence at protein level: Swiss-Prot protein existence level 1. May be involved in both secretory and endocytic intracellular trafficking in the endosomal/prevacuolar compartments. From Arabidopsis thaliana (Mouse-ear cress).
   1348..1372    -  protein_bind   attB2: mutant version of attB; recombination site for the Gateway® BP reaction BP Clonase™
   1425..2078    +  CDS            mKO&kappa;: mKO&kappa; is a basic (constitutively fluorescent) orange fluorescent protein published in 2008, derived from Verrillofungia concinna. It has low acid sensitivity.
   2153..2312    +  polyA_signal   CaMV poly(A) signal (fragment): cauliflower mosaic virus polyadenylation signal
   2313..2332    +  misc_feature   MCS (fragment): pUC18/19 multiple cloning site
   2353..2371    -  promoter       SP6 promoter: promoter for bacteriophage SP6 RNA polymerase
   2440..2458    -  promoter       T7 promoter: promoter for bacteriophage T7 RNA polymerase
   2461..2618    +  CDS            lacZα (fragment): LacZα fragment of β-galactosidase; lacZ fragment
   2639..2822    +  promoter       NOS promoter: nopaline synthase promoter NOS promoter
   2823..3644    +  CDS            KanR: fusion between an N-terminal peptide of nopaline synthase and Tn5 aminoglycoside phosphotransferase; nos-nptII; confers resistance to kanamycin
   3665..3823    +  CDS            ble (fragment): BLE_KLEPN - Experimental evidence at protein level: Swiss-Prot protein existence level 1. Binding protein with a strong affinity to the bleomycin family of antibiotics. Binds to CL990; an antimitotic-antibiotic compound. From Klebsiella pneumoniae.
   3820..4245    +  CDS            nos (fragment): DHNO_AGRT7 - Protein inferred from homology: Swiss-Prot protein existence level 3. From Agrobacterium tumefaciens (strain T37).
   4269..4521    +  terminator     NOS terminator: nopaline synthase terminator and poly(A) signal
   4614..4638    -  misc_feature   LB T-DNA repeat: left border repeat from nopaline C58 T-DNA
   4897..4920    +  promoter       Pc promoter (fragment): intI1 (promoter lies within the coding sequence); class 1 integron promoter
   5096..5152    +  CDS            GmR (fragment): gentamycin acetyltransferase; aacC1; confers resistance to gentamycin
   5163..5950    +  CDS            SmR (fragment): aminoglycoside adenylyltransferase (Murphy, 1985); aadA; confers resistance to spectinomycin and streptomycin
   6196..6784    +  rep_origin     ori: high-copy-number ColE1/pMB1/pBR322/pUC origin of replication
   6970..7110    -  misc_feature   bom: basis of mobility region from pBR322
   7212..7251    -  CDS            rop (fragment): Rop protein, which maintains plasmids at low copy number; rop
   7454..7648    -  rep_origin     pVS1 oriV: origin of replication for the Pseudomonas plasmid pVS1 (Heeb et al., 2000)
   7714..8787    -  CDS            pVS1 RepA: replication protein from the Pseudomonas plasmid pVS1 (Heeb et al., 2000)
   9216..9845    -  CDS            pVS1 StaA: stability protein from the Pseudomonas plasmid pVS1 (Heeb et al., 2000)
  10405..10806   -  CDS            Y4CG_SINFN (fragment): Protein inferred from homology: Swiss-Prot protein existence level 3. From Sinorhizobium fredii (strain NBRC 101917 / NGR234).
  11176..11200   -  misc_feature   RB T-DNA repeat: right border repeat from nopaline C58 T-DNA
  11264..11352   +  CDS            lacI (fragment): lac repressor; lacI; The lac repressor binds to the lac operator to inhibit transcription in E. coli. This inhibition can be relieved by adding lactose or isopropyl-β-D-thiogalactopyranoside (IPTG).
  11365..11386   +  protein_bind   CAP binding site: CAP binding activates transcription in the presence of cAMP. E. coli catabolite activator protein
  11401..11431   +  promoter       lac promoter: promoter for the E. coli lac operon
  11435..11457   +  protein_bind   lac operator (fragment): The lac repressor binds to the lac operator to inhibit transcription in E. coli. This inhibition can be relieved by adding lactose or isopropyl-β-D-thiogalactopyranoside (IPTG). lac repressor encoded by lacI
  11488..6       +  misc_feature   MCS (fragment) (across the origin): pUC18/19 multiple cloning site
