[The description below was written by a language model from this plasmid's Addgene catalogue record and pLannotate feature annotations shown in this document.]
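Description:
pUBC(k)-AT5G07110-mKOk is a plant expression construct built on the Gateway destination backbone pUBC(k)-DEST-mKOk. Its feature table shows the layout of a binary T-DNA vector for Agrobacterium-mediated delivery: nopaline-type left and right border repeats flank the plant-directed cassettes. The backbone carries a high-copy ColE1/pUC-type origin with a bom site for propagation in E. coli, plus the pVS1 oriV, RepA and StaA functions that support replication and stable maintenance in Agrobacterium. Bacterial selection is by spectinomycin, conferred by the aadA (SmR) gene. Small fragments of lacZα, lacI, rop, ble and a gentamicin resistance gene are remnants of vector construction.

The payload is the coding sequence of Arabidopsis thaliana AT5G07110.1, encoding PRA1.B6 (prenylated RAB acceptor 1.B6), a protein thought to act in secretory and endocytic trafficking. It was inserted by Gateway recombination and sits between attB1 and attB2 sites. Directly downstream on the same strand is the orange fluorescent protein mKOκ, followed by a CaMV polyadenylation signal, an arrangement consistent with a C-terminal mKOκ fusion. No promoter is annotated in the roughly 660 nt upstream of attB1. The backbone name suggests a ubiquitin-type promoter, but the record does not state this explicitly. Within the T-DNA, a NOS promoter drives an nptII kanamycin resistance gene ending in a NOS terminator, which provides selection of transformed plant tissue. The construct is intended for expressing fluorescently tagged PRA1.B6 in plants. The associated work concerns proteins at the chloroplast envelope–thylakoid interface, so a likely use is imaging the protein's subcellular localisation.
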