Addgene plasmid #224850: pUBC(k)-AT5G07110-mKOk
Purpose: Plasmid for expression of AT5G07110.1 coding sequence tagged with mKOk in plants
Depositing lab: Rebecca Roston. Depositing organization: University of Nebraska at Lincoln. Publication: Lipid Metabolism and Contact Site Homologs Are Enriched at the Chloroplast Envelope-Thylakoid Interface. LaBrant EW, Smith CN, Torres-Gerena AD, Ishimwe J, Huang F, Tullis A, Litterer L, Modi B, Naldrett MJ, Altartouri B, Roston RL. bioRxiv 2025.06.20.660776; doi: https://doi.org/10.1101/2025.06.20.660776.
Backbone
  Vector backbone: pUBC(k)-DEST-mKOk
  Vector type: Plant Expression
Growth in bacteria
  Bacterial resistance: Spectinomycin, 50 μg/mL
  Growth temperature: 37°C
  Growth strain: DH5alpha
  Copy number: High Copy
Gene/Insert
  Gene/Insert name: AT5G07110.1
  Species: A. thaliana (mustard weed)
  Entrez Gene: PRA1.B6 (a.k.a. AT5G07110, T28J14.50, prenylated RAB acceptor 1.B6)
  Cloning method: Gateway Cloning
Terms and licenses: Academic/Nonprofit Terms; Industry Terms: Not Available to Industry
Depositor comments: Please visit https://doi.org/10.1101/2025.06.20.660776 for bioRxiv preprint.
How to cite: pUBC(k)-AT5G07110-mKOk was a gift from Rebecca Roston (Addgene plasmid # 224850 ; http://n2t.net/addgene:224850 ; RRID:Addgene_224850)
